>Addgene plasmid #24286 | pMT-Pav-GFP | addgene partial sequence | sequence record 30193 | 24286 with BGH-rev
GATGACCGGTACGCGTAGAATCGAGACCGAGGAGAGGGTTAGGGATAGGCTTACCTTCGAACCGCGGGCC
CTTACTTGTACAGCTCGTCCATGCCGAGAGTGATCCCGGCGGCGGTCACGAACTCCAGCAGGACCATGTG
ATCGCGCTTCTCGTTGGGGTCTTTGCTCAGGGCGGACTGGGTGCTCAGGTAGTGGTTGTCGGGCAGCAGC
ACGGGGCCGTCGCCGATGGGGGTGTTCTGCTGGTAGTGGTCGGCGAGCTGCACGCTGCCGTCCTCGATGT
TGTGGCGGATCTTGAAGTTCACCTTGATGCCGTTCTTCTGCTTGTCGGCCATGATATAGACGTTGTGGCT
GTTGTAGTTGTACTCCAGCTTGTGCCCCAGGATGTTGCCGTCCTCCTTGAAGTCGATGCCCTTCAGCTCG
ATGCGGTTCACCAGGGTGTCGCCCTCGAACTTCACCTCGGCGCGGGTCTTGTAGTTGCCGTCGTTCTTGA
AGAAGATGGTGCGCTCCTGGACGTAGCCTTCGGGCATGGCGGACTTGAAGAAGTCGTGCTGCTTCATGTG
GTCGGGGTAGCGGCTGAAGCACTGCACGCCGTAGGTCAGGGTGGTCACGAGGGTGGGCCAGGGCACGGGC
AGCTTGCCGGTGGTGCAGATGAACTTCAGGGTCAGCTTGCCGTAGGTGGCATCGCCCTCGCCCTCGCCGG
ACACGCTGAACTTGTGGCCGTTTACGTCGCCGTCCAGCTCGACCAGGATGGGCACCGCCCCGGTGAACAG
CTCCTCGCCCTTGCTCACCATGCGGCCGCATTTCGACTTCTTGCTGCTGTGTCCCTCAATGCCGAGATTG
CAGCGGGAGGCTACGTCCTGGGCTGAGGTGACCGTGCTGGGCACTGCACCGCCGCCCA
