>Addgene plasmid #24286 | pMT-Pav-GFP | addgene partial sequence | sequence record 30194 | 24286 with MT-forward
GCAGTACCCAGGACGCCGATGCGTGTCGTCCCGAAAACTCCGCGGGTGCATCAAACGGTGGAGAAACAGC
GACGAGACACCTCCGACAAGGCCAGGGATCCAGTGAATGTGTTCTGTCGAGTGCGGCCACTACAATCCGA
CGCAGATCTCACCTCCCTAAGGGTCAAGAACTCCACGACGATCGCACTGAATCCGCAGGATCAGCTGCTG
CAGCATCACAAGCCACACAACGGCGCCCAGCGCGAGGTTCAGTACATATTCAAGCACGTTTTCCAGCCGG
ATGCCACGCAGCAGGATGTGTACGCAGCTGTGGCCCAGCCGTTGGTGGAGAACCTACTGAAAGGCCGAAA
CAGTCTGCTTTTCACCTACGGCGTGACTGGAAGTGGAAAAACGTACACCATGACCGGCAACCTGCGACAC
CGCGGCATCATGCCGCGCTGCCTGGACGTGCTCTTTCGCACCATTTCAGATTACCAGGCCAAGAAGTTCG
TCTTCAAGCCGGACAAGCTTAATGGCTTCGAGATCCTGTCCGAAGAGGATGCGCTTTTGGAGCGCCAACA
CGAGATGAACCAGCGTTTTGCTGGCTCAGGACGATTTGCCTTCA
