[The description below was written by a language model from this plasmid's Addgene catalogue record.]
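Description:
pMT-Pav-GFP is an insect-cell expression plasmid built on pMT-GFP, a roughly 4.2 kb backbone attributed to Invitrogen, into which the Drosophila melanogaster gene pavarotti (pav, CG1258) has been inserted by restriction cloning. The insert is about 2.7 kb and encodes Pavarotti, the fly Kinesin-6 family motor also known as MKLP1 or KIF23. GFP is supplied by the backbone and is fused to the C terminus of Pavarotti, so the expressed product is a Pav-GFP fusion. In bacteria the plasmid is maintained at high copy under ampicillin selection. The record does not list a selectable marker for insect cells.

The promoter is not explicitly stated. However, the pMT name and the use of an "MT Fwd" sequencing primer point to the Drosophila metallothionein promoter that characterises the pMT vector series. This promoter is metal-inducible, typically switched on with copper, and so allows expression levels to be controlled in cultured fly cells. No feature table is provided, so other regulatory elements such as the polyadenylation signal and the bacterial origin cannot be confirmed from the record.

The associated publication concerns the dynamics of myosin, microtubules and Kinesin-6 at the cortex during cytokinesis in Drosophila S2 cells. This indicates that the construct serves as a live-imaging reporter for Pavarotti localisation during cell division. The depositor notes that the plasmid was originally made in earlier work by another researcher and published before this study.
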