Addgene plasmid #24286: pMT-Pav-GFP
Depositing lab: Ron Vale. Depositing organization: University of California, San Francisco (UCSF). Publication: Dynamics of myosin, microtubules, and Kinesin-6 at the cortex during cytokinesis in Drosophila S2 cells. Vale RD, Spudich JA, Griffis ER. J Cell Biol. 2009 Sep 7. 186(5):727-38. 10.1083/jcb.200902083 PubMed 19720876.
Backbone
  Vector backbone: pMT-GFP
  Backbone manufacturer: Invitrogen
  Backbone size w/o insert (bp): 4200
  Vector type: Insect Expression
Growth in bacteria
  Bacterial resistance: Ampicillin, 100 μg/mL
  Growth temperature: 37°C
  Growth strain: DH5alpha
  Copy number: High Copy
Gene/Insert
  Gene/Insert name: Pavarotti (alt names: MKLP1; Kinesin-6; CG1258)
  Species: D. melanogaster (fly)
  Insert size (bp): 2664
  GenBank ID: NM_057677
  Entrez Gene: pav (a.k.a. Dmel_CG1258, 0934/13, 0973/08, 2A12, 2A12MEL, CG1258, DmKLP1/pav, DmMKLP1, DmPAV, DmPav, Dmel\CG1258, KIF 23, KIF23, MKLP1, Mklp1, PAV, PAV-KLP, PAV-MKLP, PAV/KLP, Pav, Pav KLP, Pav-KLP, Pav-Klp, Pav-klp, PavKLP, anon-EST:fe2A12, anon2A12, group D, kinesin-6, pav-KLP, pav-Klp)
  Tag / fusion protein: GFP (C terminal on backbone)
  Cloning method: Restriction Enzyme
  Sequencing primers: 5′ MT Fwd
Terms and licenses: Academic/Nonprofit Terms; Industry Terms: Not Available to Industry
Depositor comments: This plasmid was originally generated by Dr. Gohta Goshima and published in MBOC. Vol. 16, 3896–3907.
How to cite: pMT-Pav-GFP was a gift from Ron Vale (Addgene plasmid # 24286 ; http://n2t.net/addgene:24286 ; RRID:Addgene_24286)
